>Addgene plasmid #200553 | pXL_dSSN1_EF1a-tNGFR-2A-Puro | addgene full sequence | sequence record 394464 | Addgene NGS Result
TGATGCGGTTTTGGCAGTACATCAATGGGCGTGGATAGCGGTTTGACTCACGGGGATTTCCAAGTCTCCA
CCCCATTGACGTCAATGGGAGTTTGTTTTGGCACCAAAATCAACGGGACTTTCCAAAATGTCGTAACAAC
TCCGCCCCATTGACGCAAATGGGCGGTAGGCGTGTACGGTGGGAGGTCTATATAAGCAGCGCGTTTTGCC
TGTACTGGGTCTCTCTGGTTAGACCAGATCTGAGCCTGGGAGCTCTCTGGCTAACTAGGGAACCCACTGC
TTAAGCCTCAATAAAGCTTGCCTTGAGTGCTTCAAGTAGTGTGTGCCCGTCTGTTGTGTGACTCTGGTAA
CTAGAGATCCCTCAGACCCTTTTAGTCAGTGTGGAAAATCTCTAGCAGTGGCGCCCGAACAGGGACTTGA
AAGCGAAAGGGAAACCAGAGGAGCTCTCTCGACGCAGGACTCGGCTTGCTGAAGCGCGCACGGCAAGAGG
CGAGGGGCGGCGACTGGTGAGTACGCCAAAAATTTTGACTAGCGGAGGCTAGAAGGAGAGAGATGGGTGC
GAGAGCGTCAGTATTAAGCGGGGGAGAATTAGATCGCGATGGGAAAAAATTCGGTTAAGGCCAGGGGGAA
AGAAAAAATATAAATTAAAACATATAGTATGGGCAAGCAGGGAGCTAGAACGATTCGCAGTTAATCCTGG
CCTGTTAGAAACATCAGAAGGCTGTAGACAAATACTGGGACAGCTACAACCATCCCTTCAGACAGGATCA
GAAGAACTTAGATCATTATATAATACAGTAGCAACCCTCTATTGTGTGCATCAAAGGATAGAGATAAAAG
ACACCAAGGAAGCTTTAGACAAGATAGAGGAAGAGCAAAACAAAAGTAAGACCACCGCACAGCAAGCGGC
CGCTGATCTTCAGACCTGGAGGAGGAGATATGAGGGACAATTGGAGAAGTGAATTATATAAATATAAAGT
AGTAAAAATTGAACCATTAGGAGTAGCACCCACCAAGGCAAAGAGAAGAGTGGTGCAGAGAGAAAAAAGA
GCAGTGGGAATAGGAGCTTTGTTCCTTGGGTTCTTGGGAGCAGCAGGAAGCACTATGGGCGCAGCGTCAA
TGACGCTGACGGTACAGGCCAGACAATTATTGTCTGGTATAGTGCAGCAGCAGAACAATTTGCTGAGGGC
TATTGAGGCGCAACAGCATCTGTTGCAACTCACAGTCTGGGGCATCAAGCAGCTCCAGGCAAGAATCCTG
GCTGTGGAAAGATACCTAAAGGATCAACAGCTCCTGGGGATTTGGGGTTGCTCTGGAAAACTCATTTGCA
CCACTGCTGTGCCTTGGAATGCTAGTTGGAGTAATAAATCTCTGGAACAGATTTGGAATCACACGACCTG
GATGGAGTGGGACAGAGAAATTAACAATTACACAAGCTTAATACACTCCTTAATTGAAGAATCGCAAAAC
CAGCAAGAAAAGAATGAACAAGAATTATTGGAATTAGATAAATGGGCAAGTTTGTGGAATTGGTTTAACA
TAACAAATTGGCTGTGGTATATAAAATTATTCATAATGATAGTAGGAGGCTTGGTAGGTTTAAGAATAGT
TTTTGCTGTACTTTCTATAGTGAATAGAGTTAGGCAGGGATATTCACCATTATCGTTTCAGACCCACCTC
CCAACCCCGAGGGGACCCGACAGGCCCGAAGGAATAGAAGAAGAAGGTGGAGAGAGAGACAGAGACAGAT
CCATTCGATTAGTGAACGGATCGGCACTGCGTGCGCCAATTCTGCAGACAAATGGCAGTATTCATCCACA
ATTTTAAAAGAAAAGGGGGGATTGGGGGGTACAGTGCAGGGGAAAGAATAGTAGACATAATAGCAACAGA
CATACAAACTAAAGAATTACAAAAACAAATTACAAAAATTCAAAATTTTCGGGTTTATTACAGGGACAGC
AGAGATCCAGTTTGGTTAATTAAGGTACCGAGGGCCTATTTCCCATGATTCCTTCATATTTGCATATACG
ATACAAGGCTGTTAGAGAGATAATTAGAATTAATTTGACTGTAAACACAAAGATATTAGTACAAAATACG
TGACGTAGAAAGTAATAATTTCTTGGGTAGTTTGCAGTTTTAAAATTATGTTTTAAAATGGACTATCATA
TGCTTACCGTAACTTGAAAGTATTTCGATTTCTTGGCTTTATATATCTTGTGGAAAGGACGAAACACCGT
GCTCGCTTCGGCAGCACATATACTAGTCGACTCTTAAAGGTTTAAGAGCTAAGCTGGAAACAGCATAGCA
AGTTTAAATAAGGCTAGTCCGTTATCAACTTGGCCGCTTTAAGGCCGGTCCTAGCAAGGCCAAGTGGCAC
CGAGTCGGTGCTCTAGAGCGGACTTCGGTCCGCTTTTTTTTCTCGAGTGATCCGACGCGCCATCTCTAGG
CCCGCGCCGGCCCCCTCGCACGGACTTGTGGGAGAAGCTCGGCTACTCCCCTGCCCCGGTTAATTTGCAT
ATAATATTTCCTAGTAACTATAGAGGCTTAATGTGCGATAAAAGACAGATAATCTGTTCTTTTTAATACT
AGCTACATTTTACATGATAGGCTTGGATTTCTATAACTTCGTATAGCATACATTATACGAAGTTATAAAC
AGCACAAAAGGAAACTCACCCTAACTGTAAAGTAATTGTGTGTTTTGAGACTATAAGTATCCCTTGGAGA
ACCACCTTGTTGGTGCTCGCTTCGGCAGCACATATACTAGTCGACTCTTAAAGTTGCCATGTGTATCGGT
CCGATACTCTGATGATGGGCTTTAAGGCCGGTCCTAGCAACCATCATTCATGGCAATCTAGAGCGGACTT
CGGTCCGCTTTTTTTGAATTCGGCTCCGGTGCCCGTCAGTGGGCAGAGCGCACATCGCCCACAGTCCCCG
AGAAGTTGGGGGGAGGGGTCGGCAATTGAACCGGTGCCTAGAGAAGGTGGCGCGGGGTAAACTGGGAAAG
TGATGTCGTGTACTGGCTCCGCCTTTTTCCCGAGGGTGGGGGAGAACCGTATATAAGTGCAGTAGTCGCC
GTGAACGTTCTTTTTCGCAACGGGTTTGCCGCCAGAACACAGGTAAGTGCCGTGTGTGGTTCCCGCGGGC
CTGGCCTCTTTACGGGTTATGGCCCTTGCGTGCCTTGAATTACTTCCACCTGGCTCCAGTACGTGATTCT
TGATCCCGAGCTGGAGCCAGGGGCGGGCCTTGCGCTTTAGGAGCCCCTTCGCCTCGTGCTTGAGTTGAGG
CCTGGCCTGGGCGCTGGGGCCGCCGCGTGCGAATCTGGTGGCACCTTCGCGCCTGTCTCGCTGCTTTCGA
TAAGTCTCTAGCCATTTAAAATTTTTGATGACCTGCTGCGACGCTTTTTTTCTGGCAAGATAGTCTTGTA
AATGCGGGCCAGGATCTGCACACTGGTATTTCGGTTTTTGGGGCCGCGGGCGGCGACGGGGCCCGTGCGT
CCCAGCGCACATGTTCGGCGAGGCGGGGCCTGCGAGCGCGGCCACCGAGAATCGGACGGGGGTAGTCTCA
AGCTGGCCGGCCTGCTCTGGTGCCTGGCCTCGCGCCGCCGTGTATCGCCCCGCCCTGGGCGGCAAGGCTG
GCCCGGTCGGCACCAGTTGCGTGAGCGGAAAGATGGCCGCTTCCCGGCCCTGCTCCAGGGGGCTCAAAAT
GGAGGACGCGGCGCTCGGGAGAGCGGGCGGGTGAGTCACCCACACAAAGGAAAGGGGCCTTTCCGTCCTC
AGCCGTCGCTTCATGTGACTCCACGGAGTACCGGGCGCCGTCCAGGCACCTCGATTAGTTCTGGAGCTTT
TGGAGTACGTCGTCTTTAGGTTGGGGGGAGGGGTTTTATGCGATGGAGTTTCCCCACACTGAGTGGGTGG
AGACTGAAGTTAGGCCAGCTTGGCACTTGATGTAATTCTCCTTGGAATTTGCCCTTTTTGAGTTTGGATC
TTGGTTCATTCTCAAGCCTCAGACAGTGGTTCAAAGTTTTTTTCTTCCATTTCAGGTGTCGTGAACACGC
TAGCGCCACCATGGGGGCAGGTGCCACTGGCCGCGCCATGGACGGGCCGCGCCTGCTGCTGTTGCTGCTT
CTGGGGGTGTCCCTTGGAGGTGCCAAGGAGGCATGCCCCACAGGCCTGTACACACACAGCGGTGAGTGCT
GCAAAGCCTGCAACCTGGGCGAGGGTGTGGCCCAGCCTTGTGGAGCCAACCAGACCGTGTGTGAGCCCTG
CCTGGACAGCGTGACGTTCTCCGACGTGGTGAGCGCGACCGAGCCGTGCAAGCCGTGCACCGAGTGCGTG
GGGCTCCAGAGCATGTCGGCGCCATGCGTGGAGGCCGACGACGCCGTGTGCCGCTGCGCCTACGGCTACT
ACCAGGATGAGACGACTGGGCGCTGCGAGGCGTGCCGCGTGTGCGAGGCGGGCTCGGGCCTCGTGTTCTC
CTGCCAGGACAAGCAGAACACCGTGTGCGAGGAGTGCCCCGACGGCACGTATTCCGACGAGGCCAACCAC
GTGGACCCGTGCCTGCCCTGCACCGTGTGCGAGGACACCGAGCGCCAGCTCCGCGAGTGCACACGCTGGG
CCGACGCCGAGTGCGAGGAGATCCCTGGCCGTTGGATTACACGGTCCACACCCCCAGAGGGCTCGGACAG
CACAGCCCCCAGCACCCAGGAGCCTGAGGCACCTCCAGAACAAGACCTCATAGCCAGCACGGTGGCAGGT
GTGGTGACCACAGTGATGGGCAGCTCCCAGCCCGTGGTGACCCGAGGCACCACCGACAACCTCATCCCTG
TCTATTGCTCCATCCTGGCTGCTGTGGTTGTGGGTCTTGTGGCCTACATAGCCTTCAAGAGGTGGAACAG
CGGGTCTGGCGCCACAAACTTCTCTCTGCTAAAGCAAGCAGGTGATGTTGAAGAAAACCCCGGGCCTACC
GAGTACAAGCCCACGGTGCGCCTCGCCACCCGCGACGACGTCCCCAGGGCCGTACGCACCCTCGCCGCCG
CGTTCGCCGACTACCCCGCCACGCGCCACACCGTCGATCCGGACCGCCACATCGAGCGGGTCACCGAGCT
GCAAGAACTCTTCCTCACGCGCGTCGGGCTCGACATCGGCAAGGTGTGGGTCGCGGACGACGGCGCCGCG
GTGGCGGTCTGGACCACGCCGGAGAGCGTCGAAGCGGGGGCGGTGTTCGCCGAGATCGGCCCGCGCATGG
CCGAGTTGAGCGGTTCCCGGCTGGCCGCGCAGCAACAGATGGAAGGCCTCCTGGCGCCGCACCGGCCCAA
GGAGCCCGCGTGGTTCCTGGCCACCGTCGGAGTCTCGCCCGACCACCAGGGCAAGGGTCTGGGCAGCGCC
GTCGTGCTCCCCGGAGTGGAGGCGGCCGAGCGCGCCGGGGTGCCCGCCTTCCTGGAGACCTCCGCGCCCC
GCAACCTCCCCTTCTACGAGCGGCTCGGCTTCACCGTCACCGCCGACGTCGAGGTGCCCGAAGGACCGCG
CACCTGGTGCATGACCCGCAAGCCCGGTGCCTGACTCGAGTAAGGATCCTAATCTAGATAAGTCGACAAT
CAACCTCTGGATTACAAAATTTGTGAAAGATTGACTGGTATTCTTAACTATGTTGCTCCTTTTACGCTAT
GTGGATACGCTGCTTTAATGCCTTTGTATCATGCTATTGCTTCCCGTATGGCTTTCATTTTCTCCTCCTT
GTATAAATCCTGGTTGCTGTCTCTTTATGAGGAGTTGTGGCCCGTTGTCAGGCAACGTGGCGTGGTGTGC
ACTGTGTTTGCTGACGCAACCCCCACTGGTTGGGGCATTGCCACCACCTGTCAGCTCCTTTCCGGGACTT
TCGCTTTCCCCCTCCCTATTGCCACGGCGGAACTCATCGCCGCCTGCCTTGCCCGCTGCTGGACAGGGGC
TCGGCTGTTGGGCACTGACAATTCCGTGGTGTTGTCGGGGAAATCATCGTCCTTTCCTTGGCTGCTCGCC
TGTGTTGCCACCTGGATTCTGCGCGGGACGTCCTTCTGCTACGTCCCTTCGGCCCTCAATCCAGCGGACC
TTCCTTCCCGCGGCCTGCTGCCGGCTCTGCGGCCTCTTCCGCGTCTTCGCCTTCGCCCTCAGACGAGTCG
GATCTCCCTTTGGGCCGCCTCCCCGCGTCGACTTTAAGACCAATGACTTACAAGGCAGCTGTAGATCTTA
GCCACTTTTTAAAAGAAAAGGGGGGACTGGAAGGGCTAATTCACTCCCAACGAAGACAAGATCTGCTTTT
TGCTTGTACTGGGTCTCTCTGGTTAGACCAGATCTGAGCCTGGGAGCTCTCTGGCTAACTAGGGAACCCA
CTGCTTAAGCCTCAATAAAGCTTGCCTTGAGTGCTTCAAGTAGTGTGTGCCCGTCTGTTGTGTGACTCTG
GTAACTAGAGATCCCTCAGACCCTTTTAGTCAGTGTGGAAAATCTCTAGCAGGGCCCGTTTAAACCCGCT
GATCAGCCTCGACTGTGCCTTCTAGTTGCCAGCCATCTGTTGTTTGCCCCTCCCCCGTGCCTTCCTTGAC
CCTGGAAGGTGCCACTCCCACTGTCCTTTCCTAATAAAATGAGGAAATTGCATCGCATTGTCTGAGTAGG
TGTCATTCTATTCTGGGGGGTGGGGTGGGGCAGGACAGCAAGGGGGAGGATTGGGAAGACAATAGCAGGC
ATGCTGGGGATGCGGTGGGCTCTATGGCTTCTGAGGCGGAAAGAACCAGCTGGGGCTCTAGGGGGTATCC
CC
[124 nt withheld, positions 6793-6916]
C
[91 nt withheld, positions 6918-7008]
A
[49 nt withheld, positions 7010-7058]
CCTTTGACGTTGGAGTCCACGTTCTTT
[37 nt withheld, positions 7086-7122]
ACCCTATCTCGGTCTATTCTTTTGATTTATAAGGGATTTTGCCGATTTCGGCCTATTGGTTAAAAAATGA
GCTGATTTAACAAAAATTTAACGCGAATTAATTCTGTGGAATGTGTGTCAGTTAGGGTGTGGAAAGTCCC
CAGGCTCCCCAGCAGGCAGAAGTATGCAAAGCATGCATCTCAATTAGTCAGCAACCAGGTGTGGAAAGTC
CCCAGGCTCCCCAGCAGGCAGAAGTATGCAAAGCATGCATCTCAATTAGTCAGCAACCATAGTCCCGCCC
CTAACTCCGCCCAGTTCCGCCCATTCTCCGCCCCATGGCTGACTAATTTTTTTTATTTATGCAGAGGCCG
AGGCCGCCTCTGCCTCTGAGCTATTCCAGAAGTAGTGAGGAGGCTTTTTTGGAGGCCTAGGCTTTTGCAA
AAAGCTCCCGGGAGCTTGTATATCCATTTTCGGATCTGATCAGCACGTGTTGACAATTAATCATCGGCAT
AGTATATCGGCATAGTATAATACGACAAGGTGAGGAACTAAACCATGGCCAAGTTGACCAGTGCCGTTCC
GGTGCTCACCGCGCGCGACGTCGCCGGAGCGGTCGAGTTCTGGACCGACCGGCTCGGGTTCTCCCGGGAC
TTCGTGGAGGACGACTTCGCCGGTGTGGTCCGGGACGACGTGACCCTGTTCATCAGCGCGGTCCAGGACC
AGGTGGTGCCGGACAACACCCTGGCCTGGGTGTGGGTGCGCGGCCTGGACGAGCTGTACGCCGAGTGGTC
GGAGGTCGTGTCCACGAACTTCCGGGACGCCTCCGGGCCGGCCATGACCGAGATCGGCGAGCAGCCGTGG
GGGCGGGAGTTCGCCCTGCGCGACCCGGCCGGCAACTGCGTGCACTTCGTGGCCGAGGAGCAGGACTGAC
ACGTGCTACGAGATTTCGATTCCACCGCCGCCTTCTATGAAAGGTTGGGCTTCGGAATCGTTTTCCGGGA
CGCCGGCTGGATGATCCTCCAGCGCGGGGATCTCATGCTGGAGTTCTTCGCCCACCCCAACTTGTTTATT
GCAGCTTATAATGGTTACAAATAAAGCAATAGCATCACAAATTTCACAAATAAAGCATTTTTTTCACTGC
ATTCTAGTTGTGGTTTGTCCAAACTCATCAATGTATCTTATCATGTCTGTATACCGTCGACCTCTAGCTA
GAGCTTGGCGTAATCATGGTCATAGCTGTTTCCTGTGTGAAATTGTTATCCGCTCACAATTCCACACAAC
ATACGAGCCGGAAGCATAAAGTGTAAAGCCTGGGGTGCCTAATGAGTGAGCTAACTCACATTAATTGCGT
TGCGCTCACTGCCCGCTTTCCAGTCGGGAAACCTGTCGTGCCAGCTGCATTAATGAATCGGCCAACGCGC
GGGGAGAGGCGGTTTGCGTATTGGGCGCTCTTCCGCTTCCTCGCTCACTGACTCGCTGCGCTCGGTCGTT
CGGCTGCGGCGAGCGGTATCAGCTCACTCAAAGGCGGTAATACGGTTATCCACAGAATCAGGGGATAACG
CAGGAAAGAACATGTGAGCAAAAGGCCAGCAAAAGGCCAGGAACCGTAAAAAGGCCGCGTTGCTGGCGTT
TTTCCATAGGCTCCGCCCCCCTGACGAGCATCACAAAAATCGACGCTCAAGTCAGAGGTGGCGAAACCCG
ACAGGACTATAAAGATACCAGGCGTTTCCCCCTGGAAGCTCCCTCGTGCGCTCTCCTGTTCCGACCCTGC
CGCTTACCGGATACCTGTCCGCCTTTCTCCCTTCGGGAAGCGTGGCGCTTTCTCATAGCTCACGCTGTAG
GTATCTCAGTTCGGTGTAGGTCGTTCGCTCCAAGCTGGGCTGTGTGCACGAACCCCCCGTTCAGCCCGAC
CGCTGCGCCTTATCCGGTAACTATCGTCTTGAGTCCAACCCGGTAAGACACGACTTATCGCCACTGGCAG
CAGCCACTGGTAACAGGATTAGCAGAGCGAGGTATGTAGGCGGTGCTACAGAGTTCTTGAAGTGGTGGCC
TAACTACGGCTACACTAGAAGAACAGTATTTGGTATCTGCGCTCTGCTGAAGCCAGTTACCTTCGGAAAA
AGAGTTGGTAGCTCTTGATCCGGCAAACAAACCACCGCTGGTAGCGGTGGTTTTTTTGTTTGCAAGCAGC
AGATTACGCGCAGAAAAAAAGGATCTCAAGAAGATCCTTTGATCTTTTCTACGGGGTCTGACGCTCAGTG
GAACGAAAACTCACGTTAAGGGATTTTGGTCATGAGATTATCAAAAAGGATCTTCACCTAGATCCTTTTA
AATTAAAAATGAAGTTTTAAATCAATCTAAAGTATATATGAGTAAACTTGGTCTGACAGTTACCAATGCT
TAATCAGTGAGGCACCTATCTCAGCGATCTGTCTATTTCGTTCATCCATAGTTGCCTGACTCCCCGTCGT
GTAGATAACTACGATACGGGAGGGCTTACCATCTGGCCCCAGTGCTGCAATGATACCGCGAGACCCACGC
TCACCGGCTCCAGATTTATCAGCAATAAACCAGCCAGCCGGAAGGGCCGAGCGCAGAAGTGGTCCTGCAA
CTTTATCCGCCTCCATCCAGTCTATTAATTGTTGCCGGGAAGCTAGAGTAAGTAGTTCGCCAGTTAATAG
TTTGCGCAACGTTGTTGCCATTGCTACAGGCATCGTGGTGTCACGCTCGTCGTTTGGTATGGCTTCATTC
AGCTCCGGTTCCCAACGATCAAGGCGAGTTACATGATCCCCCATGTTGTGCAAAAAAGCGGTTAGCTCCT
TCGGTCCTCCGATCGTTGTCAGAAGTAAGTTGGCCGCAGTGTTATCACTCATGGTTATGGCAGCACTGCA
TAATTCTCTTACTGTCATGCCATCCGTAAGATGCTTTTCTGTGACTGGTGAGTACTCAACCAAGTCATTC
TGAGAATAGTGTATGCGGCGACCGAGTTGCTCTTGCCCGGCGTCAATACGGGATAATACCGCGCCACATA
GCAGAACTTTAAAAGTGCTCATCATTGGAAAACGTTCTTCGGGGCGAAAACTCTCAAGGATCTTACCGCT
GTTGAGATCCAGTTCGATGTAACCCACTCGTGCACCCAACTGATCTTCAGCATCTTTTACTTTCACCAGC
GTTTCTGGGTGAGCAAAAACAGGAAGGCAAAATGCCGCAAAAAAGGGAATAAGGGCGACACGGAAATGTT
GAATACTCATACTCTTCCTTTTTCAATATTATTGAAGCATTTATCAGGGTTATTGTCTCATGAGCGGATA
CATATTTGAATGTATTTAGAAAAATAAACAAATAGGGGTTCCGCGCACATTTCCCCGAAAAGTGCCACCT
GACGTCGACGGATCGGGAGATCTCCCGATCCCCTATGGTGCACTCTCAGTACAATCTGCTCTGATGCCGC
ATAGTTAAGCCAGTATCTGCTCCCTGCTTGTGTGTTGGAGGTCGCTGAGTAGTGCGCGAGCAAAATTTAA
GCTACAACAAGGCAAGGCTTGACCGACAATTGCATGAAGAATCTGCTTAGGGTTAGGCGTTTTGCGCTGC
TTCGCGATGTACGGGCCAGATATACGCGTTGACATTGATTATTGACTAGTTATTAATAGTAATCAATTAC
GGGGTCATTAGTTCATAGCCCATATATGGAGTTCCGCGTTACATAACTTACGGTAAATGGCCCGCCTGGC
TGACCGCCCAACGACCCCCGCCCATTGACGTCAATAATGACGTATGTTCCCATAGTAACGCCAATAGGGA
CTTTCCATTGACGTCAATGGGTGGAGTATTTACGGTAAACTGCCCACTTGGCAGTACATCAAGTGTATCA
TATGCCAAGTACGCCCCCTATTGACGTCAATGACGGTAAATGGCCCGCCTGGCATTATGCCCAGTACATG
ACCTTATGGGACTTTCCTACTTGGCAGTACATCTACGTATTAGTCATCGCTATTACCATGG
Features (pLannotate 1.2.2; 36 found; start..end, strand, type, name):
    217..397     +  LTR            5' LTR (truncated): truncated 5' long terminal repeat (LTR) from HIV-1
    444..569     +  misc_feature   HIV-1 Ψ: packaging signal of human immunodeficiency virus type 1
    553..916     +  CDS            HIV-1 gag (fragment): gag protein from human immunodeficiency virus 1; gag
   1062..1295    +  misc_feature   RRE: The Rev response element (RRE) of HIV-1 allows for Rev-dependent mRNA export from the nucleus to the cytoplasm.
   1672..1772    +  CDS            Rev (fragment): human immunodeficiency virus 1 (HIV-1) Rev protein; rev; enhances nuclear export of unspliced and incompletely spliced viral mRNAs
   1822..1939    +  misc_feature   cPPT/CTS: central polypurine tract and central termination sequence of HIV-1
   1990..2230    +  promoter       U6 promoter: RNA polymerase III promoter for human U6 snRNA
   2298..2342    +  misc_RNA       tracrRNA (fragment): trans-activating CRISPR RNA for the Streptococcus pyogenes CRISPR/Cas9 system
   2372..2391    +  misc_RNA       gRNA scaffold (fragment): guide RNA scaffold for the Streptococcus pyogenes CRISPR/Cas9 system
   2623..2656    +  protein_bind   loxP: Cre-mediated recombination occurs in the 8-bp core sequence (GCATACAT). Cre recombinase
   2892..4054    +  promoter       EF-1α promoter: strong constitutive promoter for human elongation factor EF-1α
   4071..4901    +  CDS            NGFR (fragment): TNR16_HUMAN - Also known as TNFRSF16. Experimental evidence at protein level: Swiss-Prot protein existence level 1. Low affinity receptor which can bind to NGF, BDNF, NTF3, and NTF4. Forms a heterodimeric receptor with SORCS2 that binds the precursor forms of NGF, BDNF and NTF3 with high affinity, and has much lower affinity for mature NGF and BDNF (PubMed:24908487). Plays an important role in differentiation and survival of specific neuronal populations during development (By similarity). Can mediate cell survival as well as cell death of neural cells. Plays a role in the inactivation of RHOA
   4968..5564    +  CDS            PuroR (fragment): puromycin N-acetyltransferase; pac from Streptomyces; confers resistance to puromycin
   5598..6186    +  misc_feature   WPRE: woodchuck hepatitis virus posttranscriptional regulatory element
   6237..6256    +  misc_feature   cPPT/CTS (fragment): central polypurine tract and central termination sequence of HIV-1
   6258..6491    +  LTR            3' LTR (ΔU3): self-inactivating 3' long terminal repeat (LTR) from HIV-1
   6523..6747    +  polyA_signal   bGH poly(A) signal: bovine growth hormone polyadenylation signal
   6751..6772    +  promoter       SV40 promoter (fragment): SV40 enhancer and early promoter
   6793..7221    +  rep_origin     f1 ori (sequence partly withheld): f1 bacteriophage origin of replication; arrow indicates direction of (+) strand synthesis
   7248..7319    +  promoter       SV40 promoter (fragment): SV40 enhancer and early promoter
   7320..7391    +  promoter       SV40 promoter (fragment): SV40 enhancer and early promoter
   7395..7529    +  rep_origin     SV40 ori: SV40 origin of replication
   7591..7638    +  promoter       EM7 promoter: synthetic bacterial promoter&nbsp
   7657..8031    +  CDS            BleoR: antibiotic-binding protein; Sh ble from Streptoalloteichus hindustanus; confers resistance to bleomycin, phleomycin, and Zeocin™
   8041..8166    +  CDS            ble (fragment): BLE_KLEPN - Experimental evidence at protein level: Swiss-Prot protein existence level 1. Binding protein with a strong affinity to the bleomycin family of antibiotics. Binds to CL990; an antimitotic-antibiotic compound. From Klebsiella pneumoniae.
   8161..8282    +  polyA_signal   SV40 poly(A) signal: SV40 polyadenylation signal
   8353..8375    -  protein_bind   lac operator (fragment): The lac repressor binds to the lac operator to inhibit transcription in E. coli. This inhibition can be relieved by adding lactose or isopropyl-β-D-thiogalactopyranoside (IPTG). lac repressor encoded by lacI
   8379..8409    -  promoter       lac promoter: promoter for the E. coli lac operon
   8424..8445    -  protein_bind   CAP binding site: CAP binding activates transcription in the presence of cAMP. E. coli catabolite activator protein
   8458..8550    -  CDS            lacI (fragment): lac repressor; lacI; The lac repressor binds to the lac operator to inhibit transcription in E. coli. This inhibition can be relieved by adding lactose or isopropyl-β-D-thiogalactopyranoside (IPTG).
   8733..9321    -  rep_origin     ori: high-copy-number ColE1/pMB1/pBR322/pUC origin of replication
   9492..10352   -  CDS            AmpR: β-lactamase; bla; confers resistance to ampicillin, carbenicillin, and related antibiotics
  10353..10457   -  promoter       AmpR promoter: bla
  10516..10568   -  misc_feature   bom (fragment): basis of mobility region from pBR322
  10723..11102   +  enhancer       CMV enhancer: human cytomegalovirus immediate early enhancer
  11103..199     +  promoter       CMV promoter (across the origin): human cytomegalovirus (CMV) immediate early promoter
