[The description below was written by a language model from this plasmid's Addgene catalogue record and pLannotate feature annotations shown in this document.]
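Description:
pXL_dSSN1_EF1a-tNGFR-2A-Puro is a third-generation-style, self-inactivating HIV-1 lentiviral transfer plasmid derived from lentiCRISPR v2, listed at about 11.1 kb. It carries "Barcode Set 1" of a dual barcoding system for SSN-seq, in which shielded small nucleotide (SSN) barcodes are expressed in transduced cells so that pooled populations, such as human CAR T cells followed in vivo, can be resolved by transcriptomic profiling. In bacteria it is maintained through a high-copy ColE1/pUC origin with ampicillin resistance. The backbone also retains an f1 origin and an SV40 promoter/origin–EM7–BleoR cassette outside the viral unit.

The viral genome is driven by a CMV enhancer/promoter fused to a truncated 5' LTR. This is followed by the Ψ packaging signal, a gag fragment, the RRE and cPPT/CTS, and the genome ends with WPRE and a ΔU3 3' LTR. According to the catalogue, the original sgRNA cassette was replaced with two Pol III barcode units: SSN.guide under the human U6 promoter and SSN.F30 under a mouse U6 promoter. The feature table annotates the human U6 promoter followed by fragments of tracrRNA/gRNA scaffold, consistent with a guide-like shielding structure. The mouse U6 promoter and the F30 element are not annotated, although an unexplained loxP site lies in that region.

Downstream, a full EF-1α promoter, substituted for the backbone's EFS-NS promoter, drives human truncated NGFR linked through a P2A peptide to puromycin N-acetyltransferase. Transduced cells can therefore be enriched either by surface-marker sorting or by drug selection. No Cas9 coding sequence is annotated.
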