Addgene plasmid #200553: pXL_dSSN1_EF1a-tNGFR-2A-Puro
Purpose: Dual barcoding cassettes for SSN-seq; Barcode Set 1
Depositing lab: Pawel Mazur. Depositing organization: University of Texas MD Anderson Cancer Center. Publication: Multiplexed transcriptomic profiling of the fate of human CAR T cells in vivo via genetic barcoding with shielded small nucleotides. Lu X, Lofgren SM, Zhao Y, Mazur PK. Nat Biomed Eng. 2023 Aug 31. doi: 10.1038/s41551-023-01085-3. PubMed 37652986.
Backbone
  Vector backbone: lentiCRISPR v2
  Total vector size (bp): 11123
  Modifications to backbone: The sgRNA cassette was replaced with the dual-SSN cassettes. The EFS-NS promoter was replaced with EF1a. tNGFR-P2A was introduced upstream of Puro.
  Vector type: Lentiviral
  Selectable markers: Puromycin ; truncated NGFR
Growth in bacteria
  Bacterial resistance: Ampicillin, 100 μg/mL
  Growth temperature: 37°C
  Growth strain: NEB Stable
  Copy number: High Copy
Gene/Insert 1
  Gene/Insert name: SSN.guide
  Insert size (bp): 182
  Promoter: Human U6
  Cloning method: Gibson Cloning
  Sequencing primers: 5′ LKO.1 5'
Gene/Insert 2
  Gene/Insert name: SSN.F30
  Insert size (bp): 143
  Promoter: Mouse U6
  Cloning method: Gibson Cloning
  Sequencing primers: 5′ mU6-F
Gene/Insert 3
  Gene/Insert name: tNGFR
  Species: H. sapiens (human)
  Promoter: EF1a
  Cloning method: Gibson Cloning
  Sequencing primers: 5′ EF-1a Forward; 3′ WPRE-R
Terms and licenses: Academic/Nonprofit Terms; Industry Terms: Not Available to Industry
How to cite: pXL_dSSN1_EF1a-tNGFR-2A-Puro was a gift from Pawel Mazur (Addgene plasmid # 200553 ; http://n2t.net/addgene:200553 ; RRID:Addgene_200553)
